>Addgene plasmid #211275 | pBiT3.1-C_DNAI1:1-699 | addgene full sequence | sequence record 423423 | Addgene NGS Result
AAGACGCGTTAATTAAGACGTCGGCAGTGAAAAAAATGCTTTATTTGTGAAATTTGTGATGCTATTGCTT
TATTTGTAACCATTATAAGCTGCAATAAACAAGTTAACAACAACAATTGCATTCATTTTATGTTTCAGGT
TCAGGGGGAGGTGTGGGAGGTTTTTTAAAGCAAGTAAAACCTCTACAAATGTGGTATGGCTGATTATGAT
CCGCGGCCGCAATACGTCGACGTTATCAGCTGACTTCGTACGAGAGCCTAGGATTATGGCGCGCCACTAG
TTATTAATAGTAATCAATTACGGGGTCATTAGTTCATAGCCCATATATGGAGTTCCGCGTTACATAACTT
ACGGTAAATGGCCCGCCTGGCTGACCGCCCAACGACCCCCGCCCATTGACGTCAATAATGACGTATGTTC
CCATAGTAACGCCAATAGGGACTTTCCATTGACGTCAATGGGTGGAGTATTTACGGTAAACTGCCCACTT
GGCAGTACATCAAGTGTATCATATGCCAAGTCCGCCCCCTATTGACGTCAATGACGGTAAATGGCCCGCC
TGGCATTATGCCCAGTACATGACCTTACGGGACTTTCCTACTTGGCAGTACATCTACGTATTAGTCATCG
CTATTACCATGGTGATGCGGTTTTGGCAGTACACCAATGGGCGTGGATAGCGGTTTGACTCACGGGGATT
TCCAAGTCTCCACCCCATTGACGTCAATGGGAGTTTGTTTTGGCACCAAAATCAACGGGACTTTCCAAAA
TGTCGTAATAACCCCGCCCCGTTGACGCAAATGGGCGGTAGGCGTGTACGGTGGGAGGTCTATATAAGCA
GAGCTGGTTTAGTGAACCGTCAGATCACTAGAATCTTTATTGCGGTAGTTTATCACAGTTAAATTGCTAA
CGCAGTCAGTGCTTCTGACACAACAGTCTCGAACTTAAGCTGCAGAAGTTGGTCGTGAGGCACTGGGCAG
GTAAGTATCAAGGTTACAAGACAGGTTTAAGGAGACCAATAGAAACTGGGCTTGTCGAGACAGAGAAGAC
TCTTGCGTTTCTGATAGGCACCTATTGGTCTTACTGACATCCACTTTGCCTTTCTCTCCACAGGTGTCCA
CTCCCAGTTCAATTACAGCTCTTAAGGCTAGAGTATTAATACGACTCACTATAGGGGCGATCGCAACAAG
CTTCGGGAAGATCTGGAGCTAGCGGCGGGGGATCCGGTGGGAATTCGACACCATGATTCCTGCTTCTGCG
AAGTCTCCCCATAAACAGCCTCATAAGCAGAGCATCAGCATAGGCAGAGGAACCAGGAAGAGAGATGAAG
ATTCAGGGACTGAAGTGGGAGAAGGCACAGATGAATGGGCCCAATCCAAAGCCACAGTTAGACCCCCTGA
CCAGCTGGAGTTGACCGATGCGGAGTTAAAGGAGGAGTTCACTCGGATTTTGACAGCCAACAACCCACAC
GCACCCCAGAACATTGTCAGGTACAGCTTCAAAGAAGGCACATATAAGCCTATTGGCTTTGTGAACCAAC
TGGCAGTTCACTACACCCAGGTTGGGAACCTGATCCCCAAAGACTCAGATGAAGGACGGCGGCAGCATTA
CCGCGATGAATTAGTGGCAGGTTCTCAGGAGTCTGTCAAGGTGATTTCAGAAACAGGAAACCTCGAAGAA
GACGAAGAGCCCAAGGAGTTAGAAACTGAGCCTGGGAGTCAAACAGATGTGCCTGCAGCTGGGGCAGCTG
AAAAAGTGACTGAAGAAGAATTGATGACTCCTAAGCAGCCCAAGGAGAGAAAGCTCACTAACCAGTTCAA
CTTCAGTGAGAGGGCCTCACAGACCTGCAACAACCCTGTCCGGGATCGAGAATGCCAGACGGAGCCTCCT
CCCAGGACAAACTTTTCAGCCACAGCCAATCAGTGGGAGATCTATGATGCCTATGTAGAGGAACTTGAGA
AGCAGGAAAAGACCAAAGAGAAGGAGAAGGCAAAGACCCCAGTGGCTAAAAAATCAGGGAAGATGGCCAT
GAGGAAGCTGACATCTATGGAGTCTCAGACTGATGATCTCATCAAATTGTCCCAAGCTGCTAAGATCATG
GAGCGGATGGTCAACCAGAATACATATGATGACATTGCTCAAGATTTTAAGTACTATGACGATGCTGCTG
ATGAATACCGGGACCAGGTGGGTACCCTGCTGCCGCTCTGGAAGTTCCAAAATGACAAAGCCAAGCGCCT
GTCCGTCACTGCCCTCTGCTGGAATCCAAAGTACAGGGATCTGTTTGCAGTGGGATATGGCTCTTATGAC
TTCATGAAGCAGAGCCGGGGCATGCTGCTGCTCTACAGCCTGAAGAACCCCAGCTTCCCTGAGTACATGT
TCAGCAGCAACAGCGGCGTCATGTGTCTCGACATCCACGTGGACCACCCCTACCTGGTGGCAGTAGGCCA
CTATGACGGCAACGTGGCCATTTACAACCTCAAGAAGCCCCACTCCCAGCCCTCCTTCTGCAGCTCAGCC
AAGTCTGGCAAGCACTCAGACCCTGTGTGGCAGGTCAAGTGGCAGAAGGATGACATGGACCAAAACCTTA
ACTTCTTCTCTGTGTCATCTGACGGCAGGATTGTGTCTTGGACTCTCGTGAAGAGAAAGCTGGTTCACAT
AGATGTCATCAAGCTGAAGGTGGAAGGCAGCACCACGGAAGTTCCTGAGGGGTTGCAGCTGCACCAAGTG
GGTTGTGGCACTGCCTTTGACTTCCACAAAGAGATTGACTACATGTTCCTAGTGGGCACAGAGGAGGGAA
AAATCTACAAGTGCTCTAAATCCTACTCCAGCCAATTCCTCGACACCTATGACGCCCACAACATGTCAGT
GGACACTGTGTCCTGGAACCCATACCACACCAAGGTCTTCATGTCCTGCAGCTCCGACTGGACAGTGAAG
ATCTGGGACCACACCATCAAGACCCCGATGTTCATCTATGACCTGAACTCAGCCGTGGGTGATGTGGCCT
GGGCGCCATACTCTTCTACTGTGTTCGCAGCAGTCACCACAGATGGGAAGGCCCACATATTTGACTTAGC
CATCAACAAGTATGAGGCCATCTGCAACCAGCCTGTGGCGGCCAAAAAGAACAGGCTCACCCACGTGCAG
TTCAATCTCATCCACCCCATCATCATTGTGGGCGATGACCGTGGGCACATCATCAGCCTCAAGCTCTCAC
CCAATTTGCGCAAGATGCCAAAGGAAAAGAAGGGGCAGGAGGTGCAGAAGGGTCCAGCTGTGGAGATTGC
GAAACTGGACAAACTGCTGAACCTGGTGAGGGAAGTGAAAATCAAGACCGGCTCGAGCGGTGGGAGCTCC
GGTGTGAGCGGCTGGCGGCTGTTCAAGAAGATTAGCTAAGTTTAAACGGCCGCGACTCTAGACTGCAGGC
ATGCAAGCTGATTTGGCTGCTGCCACCGCTGAGCAAGGCCGCTTCGAGCAGACATGATAAGATACATTGA
TGAGTTTGGACAAACCACAACTAGAATGCAGTGAAAAAAATGCTTTATTTGTGAAATTTGTGATGCTATT
GCTTTATTTGTAACCATTATAAGCTGCAATAAACAAGTTAACAACAACAATTGCATTCATTTTATGTTTC
AGGTTCAGGGGGAGATGTGGGAGGTTTTTTTAAGCAAGTAAAACCTCTACAAATGTGGTAAAATCTTAAT
TAAGACTTCTAATATAACTTCGTATAGCATACATTATACGAAGTTATGGTTCCACTGTTGACAATTAATC
ATCGGCATAGTATATCGGCATAGTATAATACGACAAGGTGAGGAACTAAACCCAGGAGGCAGATCATGAT
TGAACAAGATGGATTGCACGCAGGTTCTCCGGCCGCTTGGGTGGAGAGGCTATTCGGCTATGACTGGGCA
CAACAGACAATCGGCTGCTCTGATGCCGCCGTGTTCCGGCTGTCAGCGCAGGGGCGCCCGGTTCTTTTTG
TCAAGACCGACCTGTCCGGTGCCCTGAATGAACTGCAGGACGAGGCAGCGCGGCTATCGTGGCTGGCCAC
GACGGGCGTTCCTTGCGCAGCTGTGCTCGACGTTGTCACTGAAGCGGGAAGGGACTGGCTGCTATTGGGC
GAAGTGCCGGGGCAGGATCTCCTGTCATCTCACCTTGCTCCTGCCGAGAAAGTATCCATCATGGCTGATG
CAATGCGGCGGCTGCATACGCTTGATCCGGCTACCTGCCCATTCGACCACCAAGCGAAACATCGCATCGA
GCGAGCACGTACTCGGATGGAAGCCGGTCTTGTCGATCAGGATGATCTGGACGAAGAGCATCAGGGGCTC
GCGCCAGCCGAACTGTTCGCCAGGCTCAAGGCGCGCATGCCCGACGGCGAGGATCTCGTCGTGACCCATG
GCGATGCCTGCTTGCCGAATATCATGGTGGAAAATGGCCGCTTTTCTGGATTCATCGACTGTGGCCGGCT
GGGTGTGGCGGACCGCTATCAGGACATAGCGTTGGCTACCCGTGATATTGCTGAAGAGCTTGGCGGCGAA
TGGGCTGACCGCTTCCTCGTGCTTTACGGTATCGCCGCTCCCGATTCGCAGCGCATCGCCTTCTATCGCC
TTCTTGACGAGTTCTTCTGATTCGAAATGACCGACCAAGCGACGCCCAACCGGTATCAGCTCACTCAAAG
GCGGTAATACGGTTATCCACAGAATCAGGGGATAACGCAGGAAAGAACATGTGAGCAAAAGGCCAGCAAA
AGGCCAGGAACCGTAAAAAGGCCGCGTTGCTGGCGTTTTTCCATAGGCTCCGCCCCCCTGACGAGCATCA
CAAAAATCGACGCTCAAGTCAGAGGTGGCGAAACCCGACAGGACTATAAAGATACCAGGCGTTTCCCCCT
GGAAGCTCCCTCGTGCGCTCTCCTGTTCCGACCCTGCCGCTTACCGGATACCTGTCCGCCTTTCTCCCTT
CGGGAAGCGTGGCGCTTTCTCATAGCTCACGCTGTAGGTATCTCAGTTCGGTGTAGGTCGTTCGCTCCAA
GCTGGGCTGTGTGCACGAACCCCCCGTTCAGCCCGACCGCTGCGCCTTATCCGGTAACTATCGTCTTGAG
TCCAACCCGGTAAGACACGACTTATCGCCACTGGCAGCAGCCACTGGTAACAGGATTAGCAGAGCGAGGT
ATGTAGGCGGTGCTACAGAGTTCTTGAAGTGGTGGCCTAACTACGGCTACACTAGAAGGACAGTATTTGG
TATCTGCGCTCTGCTGAAGCCAGTTACCTTCGGAAAAAGAGTTGGTAGCTCTTGATCCGGCAAACAAACC
ACCGCTGGTAGCGGTGGTTTTTTTGTTTGCAAGCAGCAGATTACGCGCAGAAAAAAAGGATTTCAAGAAG
ATCCTTTGATCTTTTCTACGGGGTCTGACGCTCAGTGGAACGAAAACTCACGTTAAGGGATTTTGGTCAT
GAGATTATCAAAAAGGATCTTCACCTAGATCCTTTTATAGTCCGGAATCGTCACACAAAAAACCAACACA
CAGATGTAATGAAAATAAAGATATTTTATTGCGGCCATCGTGATGGCTAGAGTTTAGCCCTCCCACACAT
AACCAGAGGGCAGCAATTCACGAATCCCAACTGCCGTCGGCTGTCCATCACTGTCCTTCACTATGGCTTT
GATCCCAGGATGCAGATCGAGAAGCACCTGTCGGCACCGTCCGCAGGGGCTCAAGATGCCCCTGTTCTCA
TTTCCGATCGCGACGATACAAGTCAGGTTGCCAGCTGCCGCAGCAGCAGCAGTGCCCAGCACCACGAGTT
CTGCACAAGGTCCCCCAGTAAAATGATATACATTGACACCAGTGAAGATGCGGCCGTCGCTAGAGAGAGC
TGCGCTGGCGACGCTGTAGTCTTCAGAGATGGGGATGCTGTTGATTGTAGCCGTTGCTCTTTCAATGAGG
GTGGATTCTTCTTGAGACAAAGGCTTGGCCATGGTGGCGCTAGTGTCAGAAGAATCGAGCTTTTTGCAAA
AGCCTAGGCCTCCAAAAAAGCCTCCTCACTACTTCTGGAATAGCTCAGAGGCCGAGGCGGCCTCGGCCTC
TGCATAAATAAAAAAAATTAGTCAGCCATGGGGCGGAGAATGGGCGGAACTGGGCGGAGTTAGGGGCGGG
ATGGGCGGAGTTAGGGGCGGGACTATGGTTGCTGACTAATTGAGATGCATGCTTTGCATACTTCTGCCTG
CTGGGGAGCCTGGGGACTTTCCACACCTGGTTGCTGACTAATTGAGATGCATGCTTTGCATACTTCTGCC
TGCTGGGGAGCCTGGGGACTTTCCACACCCTAACTGACACACATTCCACAGCTGGTTCTTTCCGCCTCAG
AAGGTACCTAACCAAGTTCCTCTTTCAGAGGTTATTTCAGGCCATGGTGCTGCGC
Features (pLannotate 1.2.2; 17 found; start..end, strand, type, name):
     24..105     -  polyA_signal   SV40 poly(A) signal: SV40 polyadenylation signal
    128..211     -  CDS            large T antigen (fragment): large T antigen from SV40 (simian virus 40)
    276..641     +  enhancer       CMV enhancer: human cytomegalovirus immediate early enhancer
    643..842     +  promoter       CMV promoter: human cytomegalovirus (CMV) immediate early promoter
    981..1113    +  intron         chimeric intron: chimera between introns from human β-globin and immunoglobulin heavy chain genes
   1157..1175    +  promoter       T7 promoter: promoter for bacteriophage T7 RNA polymerase
   1243..3339    +  CDS            DNAI1: DNAI1_HUMAN - Experimental evidence at protein level: Swiss-Prot protein existence level 1. Part of the dynein complex of respiratory cilia. From Homo sapiens (Human).
   3435..3462    +  CDS            SET1 (fragment): solubility-enhancement tag derived from T7 phage gene 10B
   3488..3609    -  polyA_signal   SV40 poly(A) signal: SV40 polyadenylation signal
   3632..3700    -  CDS            large T antigen (fragment): large T antigen from SV40 (simian virus 40)
   3724..3757    +  protein_bind   loxP: Cre-mediated recombination occurs in the 8-bp core sequence (GCATACAT). Cre recombinase
   3767..3814    +  promoter       EM7 promoter: synthetic bacterial promoter&nbsp
   3846..4637    +  CDS            neo: KKA2_KLEPN - Also known as kan, nptII. Experimental evidence at protein level: Swiss-Prot protein existence level 1. Resistance to kanamycin, neomycin, paromomycin, ribostamycin, butirosin and gentamicin B. From Klebsiella pneumoniae.
   4798..5386    -  rep_origin     ori: high-copy-number ColE1/pMB1/pBR322/pUC origin of replication
   5512..5560    -  polyA_signal   poly(A) signal: synthetic polyadenylation signal
   5584..5982    -  CDS            BSD: blasticidin S deaminase; Aspergillus terreus BSD; confers resistance to blasticidin
   6013..6370    -  promoter       SV40 promoter: SV40 enhancer and early promoter
