[The description below was written by a language model from this plasmid's Addgene catalogue record and pLannotate feature annotations shown in this document.]
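Description:
pBiT3.1-C_DNAI1:1-699 is a mammalian expression plasmid built on Promega's pBiT3.1-C backbone that produces full-length human DNAI1 (residues M1–T699), a component of the dynein complex of respiratory cilia, carrying a C-terminal HiBiT tag. The 2,097 bp coding sequence was derived from a Mammalian Gene Collection clone and inserted by ligation-independent cloning between EcoRI and XhoI sites, both of which are retained. It differs from the reference at A8S, Y202C and P495Q, which the depositor records as annotated sequence conflicts. Transcription is driven by the CMV immediate-early enhancer and promoter, followed by a chimeric β-globin/immunoglobulin intron that improves expression. A T7 promoter lies just upstream of the insert and serves as a sequencing primer site, and an SV40 polyadenylation signal follows the cassette. A short glycine/serine linker joins DNAI1 to HiBiT, the small peptide that complements the LgBiT fragment to reconstitute NanoLuc luciferase, so the tagged protein can be detected or quantified by luminescence.

The plasmid replicates in E. coli at high copy from a ColE1/pUC-type origin and is selected with kanamycin through a neo (nptII) gene under the bacterial EM7 promoter, with a loxP site just upstream. The catalogue entry lists neomycin/G418 as the mammalian selectable marker. However, the feature table shows only the bacterial promoter annotated immediately upstream of neo, and it also shows a separate SV40 promoter-driven blasticidin S deaminase cassette with a synthetic poly(A) signal that the catalogue does not mention. The associated publication evaluates the ligandability of WD40 repeat-containing proteins, which suggests use in cellular luminescence-based assays of DNAI1, although the record does not name a specific assay.
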