Addgene plasmid #211275: pBiT3.1-C_DNAI1:1-699
Purpose: Mammalian expression of full-length human DNAI1. C-terminal HiBiT tag.
Depositing lab: Cheryl Arrowsmith. Depositing organization: University of Toronto. Publication: A Target Class Ligandability Evaluation of WD40 Repeat-Containing Proteins. Ackloo S, Li F, Szewczyk M, Seitova A, Loppnau P, Zeng H, Xu J, Ahmad S, Arnautova YA, Baghaie AJ, Beldar S, Bolotokova A, Centrella PA, Chau I, Clark MA, Cuozzo JW, Dehghani-Tafti S, Disch JS, Dong A, Dumas A, Feng JA, Ghiabi P, Gibson E, Gilmer J, Goldman B, Green SR, Guie MA, Guilinger JP, Harms N, Herasymenko O, Houliston S, Hutchinson A, Kearnes S, Keefe AD, Kimani SW, Kramer T, Kutera M, Kwak HA, Lento C, Li Y, Liu J, Loup J, Machado RAC, Mulhern CJ, Perveen S, Righetto GL, Riley P, Shrestha S, Sigel EA, Silva M, Sintchak MD, Slakman BL, Taylor RD, Thompson J, Torng W, Underkoffler C, von Rechenberg M, Walsh RT, Watson I, Wilson DJ, Wolf E, Yadav M, Yazdi AK, Zhang J, Zhang Y, Santhakumar V, Edwards AM, Barsyte-Lovejoy D, Schapira M, Brown PJ, Halabelian L, Arrowsmith CH. J Med Chem. 2025 Jan 23;68(2):1092-1112. doi: 10.1021/acs.jmedchem.4c02010. Epub 2024 Nov 4. PubMed 39495097.
Backbone
  Vector backbone: pBiT3.1-C
  Backbone manufacturer: Promega
  Vector type: Mammalian Expression
  Selectable markers: Neomycin (select with G418)
Growth in bacteria
  Bacterial resistance: Kanamycin, 50 μg/mL
  Growth temperature: 37°C
  Growth strain: DH5alpha
  Copy number: High Copy
Gene/Insert
  Gene/Insert name: DNAI1:M1-T699
  Species: H. sapiens (human)
  Insert size (bp): 2097
  Mutation: A8S Y202C P495Q annotated sequence conflicts
  Entrez Gene: DNAI1 (a.k.a. CILD1, DIC1, ICS1, PCD)
  Promoter: CMV
  Tag / fusion protein: GSSGGSSGVSGWRLFKKIS (C terminal on insert)
  Cloning method: Ligation Independent Cloning
  Sequencing primers: 5′ T7; 3′ TTGCTCAGCGGTGGCAGCAG
Resource information
  A portion of this plasmid was derived from a plasmid made by: Mammalian Gene Collection (BC030583)
Terms and licenses: Academic/Nonprofit Terms; Industry Terms: Not Available to Industry
Depositor comments: 5' Cloning Site: EcoR1 (not destroyed), 3' Cloning Site: Xho1 (not destroyed).
How to cite: pBiT3.1-C_DNAI1:1-699 was a gift from Cheryl Arrowsmith (Addgene plasmid # 211275 ; http://n2t.net/addgene:211275 ; RRID:Addgene_211275)
