>Addgene plasmid #211275 | pBiT3.1-C_DNAI1:1-699 | depositor partial sequence | sequence record 412028 | Insert sequence
ATGATTCCTGCTTCTGCGAAGTCTCCCCATAAACAGCCTCATAAGCAGAGCATCAGCATAGGCAGAGGAA
CCAGGAAGAGAGATGAAGATTCAGGGACTGAAGTGGGAGAAGGCACAGATGAATGGGCCCAATCCAAAGC
CACAGTTAGACCCCCTGACCAGCTGGAGTTGACCGATGCGGAGTTAAAGGAGGAGTTCACTCGGATTTTG
ACAGCCAACAACCCACACGCACCCCAGAACATTGTCAGGTACAGCTTCAAAGAAGGCACATATAAGCCTA
TTGGCTTTGTGAACCAACTGGCAGTTCACTACACCCAGGTTGGGAACCTGATCCCCAAAGACTCAGATGA
AGGACGGCGGCAGCATTACCGCGATGAATTAGTGGCAGGTTCTCAGGAGTCTGTCAAGGTGATTTCAGAA
ACAGGAAACCTCGAAGAAGACGAAGAGCCCAAGGAGTTAGAAACTGAGCCTGGGAGTCAAACAGATGTGC
CTGCAGCTGGGGCAGCTGAAAAAGTGACTGAAGAAGAATTGATGACTCCTAAGCAGCCCAAGGAGAGAAA
GCTCACTAACCAGTTCAACTTCAGTGAGAGGGCCTCACAGACCTGCAACAACCCTGTCCGGGATCGAGAA
TGCCAGACGGAGCCTCCTCCCAGGACAAACTTTTCAGCCACAGCCAATCAGTGGGAGATCTATGATGCCT
ATGTAGAGGAACTTGAGAAGCAGGAAAAGACCAAAGAGAAGGAGAAGGCAAAGACCCCAGTGGCTAAAAA
ATCAGGGAAGATGGCCATGAGGAAGCTGACATCTATGGAGTCTCAGACTGATGATCTCATCAAATTGTCC
CAAGCTGCTAAGATCATGGAGCGGATGGTCAACCAGAATACATATGATGACATTGCTCAAGATTTTAAGT
ACTATGACGATGCTGCTGATGAATACCGGGACCAGGTGGGTACCCTGCTGCCGCTCTGGAAGTTCCAAAA
TGACAAAGCCAAGCGCCTGTCCGTCACTGCCCTCTGCTGGAATCCAAAGTACAGGGATCTGTTTGCAGTG
GGATATGGCTCTTATGACTTCATGAAGCAGAGCCGGGGCATGCTGCTGCTCTACAGCCTGAAGAACCCCA
GCTTCCCTGAGTACATGTTCAGCAGCAACAGCGGCGTCATGTGTCTCGACATCCACGTGGACCACCCCTA
CCTGGTGGCAGTAGGCCACTATGACGGCAACGTGGCCATTTACAACCTCAAGAAGCCCCACTCCCAGCCC
TCCTTCTGCAGCTCAGCCAAGTCTGGCAAGCACTCAGACCCTGTGTGGCAGGTCAAGTGGCAGAAGGATG
ACATGGACCAAAACCTTAACTTCTTCTCTGTGTCATCTGACGGCAGGATTGTGTCTTGGACTCTCGTGAA
GAGAAAGCTGGTTCACATAGATGTCATCAAGCTGAAGGTGGAAGGCAGCACCACGGAAGTTCCTGAGGGG
TTGCAGCTGCACCAAGTGGGTTGTGGCACTGCCTTTGACTTCCACAAAGAGATTGACTACATGTTCCTAG
TGGGCACAGAGGAGGGAAAAATCTACAAGTGCTCTAAATCCTACTCCAGCCAATTCCTCGACACCTATGA
CGCCCACAACATGTCAGTGGACACTGTGTCCTGGAACCCATACCACACCAAGGTCTTCATGTCCTGCAGC
TCCGACTGGACAGTGAAGATCTGGGACCACACCATCAAGACCCCGATGTTCATCTATGACCTGAACTCAG
CCGTGGGTGATGTGGCCTGGGCGCCATACTCTTCTACTGTGTTCGCAGCAGTCACCACAGATGGGAAGGC
CCACATATTTGACTTAGCCATCAACAAGTATGAGGCCATCTGCAACCAGCCTGTGGCGGCCAAAAAGAAC
AGGCTCACCCACGTGCAGTTCAATCTCATCCACCCCATCATCATTGTGGGCGATGACCGTGGGCACATCA
TCAGCCTCAAGCTCTCACCCAATTTGCGCAAGATGCCAAAGGAAAAGAAGGGGCAGGAGGTGCAGAAGGG
TCCAGCTGTGGAGATTGCGAAACTGGACAAACTGCTGAACCTGGTGAGGGAAGTGAAAATCAAGACC
